Addgene plasmid #188753: pMV7 lenti pEF-rTetR(SE-G72P)-3XFLAG-CACO1(Zn-C2H2_12)-T2A-mCherry-BSD-WPRE
Purpose: Lentiviral backbone containing CACO1 Zn-C2H2_12 domain as a fusion with rTetR(SE-G72P)-3XFLAG
Depositing lab: Michael Bassik & Lacra Bintu. Depositing organization: Stanford University. Publication: Development of compact transcriptional effectors using high-throughput measurements in diverse contexts. Tycko J, Van MV, Aradhana, DelRosso N, Ye H, Yao D, Valbuena R, Vaughan-Jackson A, Xu X, Ludwig C, Spees K, Liu K, Gu M, Khare V, Mukund AX, Suzuki PH, Arana S, Zhang C, Du PP, Ornstein TS, Hess GT, Kamber RA, Qi LS, Khalil AS, Bintu L, Bassik MC. Nat Biotechnol. 2024 Nov 1. doi: 10.1038/s41587-024-02442-6. PubMed 39487265.
Backbone
  Vector backbone: pJT126
  Backbone manufacturer: Michael Bassik, Lacra Bintu, Addgene #161926
  Vector type: Mammalian Expression, Lentiviral
  Selectable markers: Blasticidin ; mCherry
Growth in bacteria
  Bacterial resistance: Ampicillin, 100 μg/mL
  Growth temperature: 37°C
  Growth strain: NEB Stable
  Copy number: High Copy
Gene/Insert
  Gene/Insert name: CACO1 Zn-C2H2_12
  Species: H. sapiens (human)
  Entrez Gene: CALCOCO1 (a.k.a. Cocoa, PP13275, calphoglin)
  Promoter: pEF1a
  Tag / fusion protein: rTetR(SE-G72P)-3xFLAG (C terminal on backbone)
  Cloning method: Restriction Enzyme; 5′ cloning site unknown (unknown if destroyed)
Terms and licenses: Academic/Nonprofit Terms; Industry Terms: Not Available to Industry
How to cite: pMV7 lenti pEF-rTetR(SE-G72P)-3XFLAG-CACO1(Zn-C2H2_12)-T2A-mCherry-BSD-WPRE was a gift from Michael Bassik & Lacra Bintu (Addgene plasmid # 188753 ; http://n2t.net/addgene:188753 ; RRID:Addgene_188753)
