[The description below was written by a language model from this plasmid's Addgene catalogue record and pLannotate feature annotations shown in this document.]
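Description:
pMV7 lenti pEF-rTetR(SE-G72P)-3XFLAG-CACO1(Zn-C2H2_12)-T2A-mCherry-BSD-WPRE is a 9.2 kb HIV-1-based lentiviral transfer plasmid for mammalian expression, built on the pJT126 backbone. In bacteria it is maintained through a high-copy ColE1/pUC-type origin and an ampicillin resistance gene. The viral portion begins with a CMV enhancer/promoter fused to a truncated 5' LTR, which drives production of the genomic RNA in packaging cells. This is followed by the Ψ packaging signal with a gag fragment, the Rev response element for nuclear export of the unspliced transcript, and the cPPT/CTS element. A WPRE sits downstream of the payload to boost transcript expression, ahead of a nef-fragment region and a second truncated LTR at the 3' end. A single loxP site is annotated between the blasticidin marker and the WPRE, but the record does not explain its role.

The payload is a single EF-1α promoter-driven open reading frame. It encodes the doxycycline-responsive DNA-binding protein rTetR carrying the SE-G72P changes (annotated by similarity as an rtTA3 fragment), followed by a 3xFLAG epitope and a roughly 240 bp fragment of human CALCOCO1 corresponding to its Zn-C2H2_12 domain. According to the construct name, a T2A peptide, which is not separately annotated in the feature table, then separates this fusion from mCherry and blasticidin S deaminase. Transduced cells can therefore be tracked by red fluorescence and selected with blasticidin. The design allows doxycycline-dependent recruitment of the CALCOCO1 domain to TetO-bearing reporter loci, so its effect on transcription can be measured. This matches the associated work on developing compact transcriptional effectors.
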