Features (pLannotate 1.2.2; 24 found; start..end, strand, type, name):
     57..256     +  promoter       CMV promoter: human cytomegalovirus (CMV) immediate early promoter
    274..454     +  LTR            5' LTR (truncated): truncated 5' long terminal repeat (LTR) from HIV-1
    501..626     +  misc_feature   HIV-1 Ψ: packaging signal of human immunodeficiency virus type 1
    610..948     +  CDS            HIV-1 gag (fragment): gag protein from human immunodeficiency virus 1; gag
   1123..1356    +  misc_feature   RRE: The Rev response element (RRE) of HIV-1 allows for Rev-dependent mRNA export from the nucleus to the cytoplasm.
   1733..1833    +  CDS            Rev (fragment): human immunodeficiency virus 1 (HIV-1) Rev protein; rev; enhances nuclear export of unspliced and incompletely spliced viral mRNAs
   1883..2000    +  misc_feature   cPPT/CTS: central polypurine tract and central termination sequence of HIV-1
   2111..3282    +  promoter       EF-1α promoter: strong constitutive promoter for human elongation factor EF-1α
   3293..3912    +  CDS            rtTA3 (fragment): reverse tetracycline transactivator 3 activates expression from Tet-responsive promoters in the presence of doxycycline
   3914..3979    +  CDS            3xFLAG: three tandem FLAG® epitope tags, followed by an enterokinase cleavage site
   4001..4240    +  CDS            CALCOCO1 (fragment): CACO1_HUMAN - Also known as KIAA1536. Experimental evidence at protein level: Swiss-Prot protein existence level 1. Seems to enhance inorganic pyrophosphatase thus activating phosphogluomutase (PMG). Probably functions as component of the calphoglin complex, which is involved in linking cellular metabolism (phosphate and glucose metabolism) with other core functions including protein synthesis and degradation, calcium signaling and cell growth. From Homo sapiens (Human).
   4304..5011    +  CDS            mCherry: mCherry is a basic (constitutively fluorescent) red fluorescent protein published in 2004, derived from Discosoma sp.. It is reported to be a very rapidly-maturing monomer with low acid sensitivity.
   5030..5428    +  CDS            BSD: blasticidin S deaminase; Aspergillus terreus BSD; confers resistance to blasticidin
   5448..5481    +  protein_bind   loxP: Cre-mediated recombination occurs in the 8-bp core sequence (GCATACAT). Cre recombinase
   5514..5537    +  misc_feature   MCS (fragment): pBluescript multiple cloning site
   5537..6125    +  misc_feature   WPRE: woodchuck hepatitis virus posttranscriptional regulatory element
   6126..6145    +  misc_feature   MCS (fragment): pBluescript multiple cloning site
   6147..6647    +  CDS            nef (fragment): NEF_HV1LA - Experimental evidence at protein level: Swiss-Prot protein existence level 1. Extracellular Nef protein targets CD4(+) T-lymphocytes for apoptosis by interacting with CXCR4 surface receptors. From Human immunodeficiency virus type 1 group M subtype B (isolate Lai) (HIV-1).
   6654..6834    +  LTR            5' LTR (truncated): truncated 5' long terminal repeat (LTR) from HIV-1
   6896..7484    -  rep_origin     ori: high-copy-number ColE1/pMB1/pBR322/pUC origin of replication
   7655..8515    -  CDS            AmpR: β-lactamase; bla; confers resistance to ampicillin, carbenicillin, and related antibiotics
   8516..8620    -  promoter       AmpR promoter: bla
   8679..8731    -  misc_feature   bom (fragment): basis of mobility region from pBR322
   8886..56      +  enhancer       CMV enhancer (across the origin): human cytomegalovirus immediate early enhancer
>Addgene plasmid #188753 | pMV7 lenti pEF-rTetR(SE-G72P)-3XFLAG-CACO1(Zn-C2H2_12)-T2A-mCherry-BSD-WPRE | addgene full sequence | sequence record 371427 | Addgene NGS Result
TATGGGACTTTCCTACTTGGCAGTACATCTACGTATTAGTCATCGCTATTACCATGGTGATGCGGTTTTG
GCAGTACATCAATGGGCGTGGATAGCGGTTTGACTCACGGGGATTTCCAAGTCTCCACCCCATTGACGTC
AATGGGAGTTTGTTTTGGCACCAAAATCAACGGGACTTTCCAAAATGTCGTAACAACTCCGCCCCATTGA
CGCAAATGGGCGGTAGGCGTGTACGGTGGGAGGTCTATATAAGCAGCGCGTTTTGCCTGTACTGGGTCTC
TCTGGTTAGACCAGATCTGAGCCTGGGAGCTCTCTGGCTAACTAGGGAACCCACTGCTTAAGCCTCAATA
AAGCTTGCCTTGAGTGCTTCAAGTAGTGTGTGCCCGTCTGTTGTGTGACTCTGGTAACTAGAGATCCCTC
AGACCCTTTTAGTCAGTGTGGAAAATCTCTAGCAGTGGCGCCCGAACAGGGACTTGAAAGCGAAAGGGAA
ACCAGAGGAGCTCTCTCGACGCAGGACTCGGCTTGCTGAAGCGCGCACGGCAAGAGGCGAGGGGCGGCGA
CTGGTGAGTACGCCAAAAATTTTGACTAGCGGAGGCTAGAAGGAGAGAGATGGGTGCGAGAGCGTCAGTA
TTAAGCGGGGGAGAATTAGATCGCGATGGGAAAAAATTCGGTTAAGGCCAGGGGGAAAGAAAAAATATAA
ATTAAAACATATAGTATGGGCAAGCAGGGAGCTAGAACGATTCGCAGTTAATCCTGGCCTGTTAGAAACA
TCAGAAGGCTGTAGACAAATACTGGGACAGCTACAACCATCCCTTCAGACAGGATCAGAAGAACTTAGAT
CATTATATAATACAGTAGCAACCCTCTATTGTGTGCATCAAAGGATAGAGATAAAAGACACCAAGGAAGC
TTTAGACAAGATAGAGGAAGAGCAAAACAAAAGTAAGACCACCGCACAGCAAGCGGCCGGCCGCTGATCT
TCAGACCTGGAGGAGGAGATATGAGGGACAATTGGAGAAGTGAATTATATAAATATAAAGTAGTAAAAAT
TGAACCATTAGGAGTAGCACCCACCAAGGCAAAGAGAAGAGTGGTGCAGAGAGAAAAAAGAGCAGTGGGA
ATAGGAGCTTTGTTCCTTGGGTTCTTGGGAGCAGCAGGAAGCACTATGGGCGCAGCGTCAATGACGCTGA
CGGTACAGGCCAGACAATTATTGTCTGGTATAGTGCAGCAGCAGAACAATTTGCTGAGGGCTATTGAGGC
GCAACAGCATCTGTTGCAACTCACAGTCTGGGGCATCAAGCAGCTCCAGGCAAGAATCCTGGCTGTGGAA
AGATACCTAAAGGATCAACAGCTCCTGGGGATTTGGGGTTGCTCTGGAAAACTCATTTGCACCACTGCTG
TGCCTTGGAATGCTAGTTGGAGTAATAAATCTCTGGAACAGATTTGGAATCACACGACCTGGATGGAGTG
GGACAGAGAAATTAACAATTACACAAGCTTAATACACTCCTTAATTGAAGAATCGCAAAACCAGCAAGAA
AAGAATGAACAAGAATTATTGGAATTAGATAAATGGGCAAGTTTGTGGAATTGGTTTAACATAACAAATT
GGCTGTGGTATATAAAATTATTCATAATGATAGTAGGAGGCTTGGTAGGTTTAAGAATAGTTTTTGCTGT
ACTTTCTATAGTGAATAGAGTTAGGCAGGGATATTCACCATTATCGTTTCAGACCCACCTCCCAACCCCG
AGGGGACCCGACAGGCCCGAAGGAATAGAAGAAGAAGGTGGAGAGAGAGACAGAGACAGATCCATTCGAT
TAGTGAACGGATCGGCACTGCGTGCGCCAATTCTGCAGACAAATGGCAGTATTCATCCACAATTTTAAAA
GAAAAGGGGGGATTGGGGGGTACAGTGCAGGGGAAAGAATAGTAGACATAATAGCAACAGACATACAAAC
TAAAGAATTACAAAAACAAATTACAAAAATTCAAAATTTTCGGGTTTATTACAGGGACAGCAGAGATCCA
GTTTGGTTAGTACCGGGCCCGCTCTAGAGATCCCATTTGACTCAGGCGGCCGCGTGGATAACCGTATTAC
CGCCATGCATGTGCCCGTCAGTGGGCAGAGCGCACATCGCCCACAGTCCCCGAGAAGTTGGGGGGAGGGG
TCGGCAATTGAACCGGTGCCTAGAGAAGGTGGCGCGGGGTAAACTGGGAAAGTGATGTCGTGTACTGGCT
CCGCCTTTTTCCCGAGGGTGGGGGAGAACCGTATATAAGTGCAGTAGTCGCCGTGAACGTTCTTTTTCGC
AACGGGTTTGCCGCCAGAACACAGGTAAGTGCCGTGTGTGGTTCCCGCGGGCCTGGCCTCTTTACGGGTT
ATGGCCCTTGCGTGCCTTGAATTACTTCCACCTGGCTGCAGTACGTGATTCTTGATCCCGAGCTTCGGGT
TGGAAGTGGGTGGGAGAGTTCGAGGCCTTGCGCTTAAGGAGCCCCTTCGCCTCGTGCTTGAGTTGAGGCC
TGGCCTGGGCGCTGGGGCCGCCGCGTGCGAATCTGGTGGCACCTTCGCGCCTGTCTCGCTGCTTTCGATA
AGTCTCTAGCCATTTAAAATTTTTGATGACCTGCTGCGACGCTTTTTTTCTGGCAAGATAGTCTTGTAAA
TGCGGGCCAAGATCTGCACACTGGTATTTCGGTTTTTGGGGCCGCGGGCGGCGACGGGGCCCGTGCGTCC
CAGCGCACATGTTCGGCGAGGCGGGGCCTGCGAGCGCGGCCACCGAGAATCGGACGGGGGTAGTCTCAAG
CTGGCCGGCCTGCTCTGGTGCCTGGCCTCGCGCCGCCGTGTATCGCCCCGCCCTGGGCGGCAAGGCTGGC
CCGGTCGGCACCAGTTGCGTGAGCGGAAAGATGGCCGCTTCCCGGCCCTGCTGCAGGGAGCTCAAAATGG
AGGACGCGGCGCTCGGGAGAGCGGGCGGGTGAGTCACCCACACAAAGGAAAAGGGCCTTTCCGTCCTCAG
CCGTCGCTTCATGTGACTCCACGGAGTACCGGGCGCCGTCCAGGCACCTCGATTAGTTCTCGCGCTTTTG
GAGTACGTCGTCTTTAGGTTGGGGGGAGGGGTTTTATGCGATGGAGTTTCCCCACACTGAGTGGGTGGAG
ACTGAAGTTAGGCCAGCTTGGCACTTGATGTAATTCTCCTTGGAATTTGCCCTTTTTGAGTTTGGATCTT
GGTTCATTCTCAAGCCTCAGACAGTGGTTCAAAGTTTTTTTCTTCCATTTCAGGTGTCGTGAGCTAGCCA
CCATGTCTAGACTGGACAAGAGCAAAATAATAAACGGAGCTCTGGAATTACTCAATGGTGTCGGTATCGA
AGGCCTGACGACAAGGAAACTCGCTCAAAAGCTGGGAGTTGAGCAGCCTACCCTGTACTGGCACGTGAAG
AACAAGCGGGCCCTGCTCGATGCCCTGCCAATCGAGATGCTGGACAGGCATCATACCCACTCCTGCCCCC
TGGAACCCGAGTCATGGCAAGACTTTCTGCGGAACAACGCCAAGTCATACCGCTGTGCTCTCCTCTCACA
TCGCGACGGGGCTAAAGTGCATCTCGGCACCCGCCCAACAGAGAAACAGTACGAAACCCTGGAAAATCAG
CTCGCGTTCCTGTGTCAGCAAGGCTTCTCCCTGGAGAACGCACTGTACGCTCTGTCCGCCGTGGGCCACT
TTACACTGGGCTGCGTATTGGAGGAACAGGAGCATCAAGTAGCAAAAGAGGAAAGAGAGACACCTACCAC
CGATTCTATGCCCCCACTTCTGAAACAAGCAATTGAGCTGTTCGACCGGCAGGGAGCCGAACCTGCCTTC
CTTTTCGGCCTGGAACTAATCATATGTGGCCTGGAGAAACAGCTAAAGTGCGAAAGCGGCGGTGACTACA
AAGACCATGACGGTGATTATAAAGATCATGACATCGACTACAAGGATGACGATGACAAGGGTGGATCCGG
ATCAGGCTCCAGCGGCGGCGAGGAGGCCAACCTGCTGCTGCCCGAGCTGGGCAGCGCTTTCTACGACATG
GCCAGCGGCTTCACCGTGGGCACCCTGAGCGAGACCAGCACCGGCGGACCCGCTACCCCCACATGGAAGG
AGTGCCCCATCTGCAAGGAGAGATTCCCCGCCGAGAGCGACAAGGACGCCCTGGAGGACCACATGGACGG
CCACTTCTTCTTCAGCACCCAGGACCCCTTCACCTTCGAGGGATCTGGAGAGGGAAGGGGAAGCCTCCTA
ACTTGCGGAGATGTCGAGGAGAATCCTGGCCCAATGGTGAGCAAGGGCGAGGAGGATAACATGGCCATCA
TCAAGGAGTTCATGCGCTTCAAGGTGCACATGGAGGGCTCCGTGAACGGCCACGAGTTCGAGATCGAGGG
CGAGGGCGAGGGCCGCCCCTACGAGGGCACCCAGACCGCCAAGCTGAAGGTGACCAAGGGTGGCCCCCTG
CCCTTCGCCTGGGACATCCTGTCCCCTCAGTTCATGTACGGCTCCAAGGCCTACGTGAAGCACCCCGCCG
ACATCCCCGACTACTTGAAGCTGTCCTTCCCCGAGGGCTTCAAGTGGGAGCGCGTGATGAACTTCGAGGA
CGGCGGCGTGGTGACCGTGACCCAGGACTCCTCCCTGCAGGACGGCGAGTTCATCTACAAGGTGAAGCTG
CGCGGCACCAACTTCCCCTCCGACGGCCCCGTAATGCAGAAGAAGACCATGGGCTGGGAGGCCTCCTCCG
AGCGGATGTACCCCGAGGACGGCGCCCTGAAGGGCGAGATCAAGCAGAGGCTGAAGCTGAAGGACGGCGG
CCACTACGACGCTGAGGTCAAGACCACCTACAAGGCCAAGAAGCCCGTGCAGCTGCCCGGCGCCTACAAC
GTCAACATCAAGTTGGACATCACCTCCCACAACGAGGACTACACCATCGTGGAACAGTACGAACGCGCCG
AGGGCCGCCACTCCACCGGCGGCATGGACGAGCTGTACAAGGGTAGCGGCAGCGGTAGCATGGCCAAGCC
TTTGTCTCAAGAAGAATCCACCCTCATTGAAAGAGCAACGGCTACAATCAACAGCATCCCCATCTCTGAA
GACTACAGCGTCGCCAGCGCAGCTCTCTCTAGCGACGGCCGCATCTTCACTGGTGTCAATGTATATCATT
TTACTGGGGGACCTTGTGCAGAACTCGTGGTGCTGGGCACTGCTGCTGCTGCGGCAGCTGGCAACCTGAC
TTGTATCGTCGCGATCGGAAATGAGAACAGGGGCATCTTGAGCCCCTGCGGACGGTGCCGACAGGTGCTT
CTCGATCTGCATCCTGGGATCAAAGCCATAGTGAAGGACAGTGATGGACAGCCGACGGCAGTTGGGATTC
GTGAATTGCTGCCCTCTGGTTATGTGTGGGAGGGCTAAGAATTCGTCGAGGGACCTAATAACTTCGTATA
GCATACATTATACGAAGTTATACATGTTTAAGGGTTCCGGTTCCACTAGGTACAATTCGATATCAAGCTT
ATCGATAATCAACCTCTGGATTACAAAATTTGTGAAAGATTGACTGGTATTCTTAACTATGTTGCTCCTT
TTACGCTATGTGGATACGCTGCTTTAATGCCTTTGTATCATGCTATTGCTTCCCGTATGGCTTTCATTTT
CTCCTCCTTGTATAAATCCTGGTTGCTGTCTCTTTATGAGGAGTTGTGGCCCGTTGTCAGGCAACGTGGC
GTGGTGTGCACTGTGTTTGCTGACGCAACCCCCACTGGTTGGGGCATTGCCACCACCTGTCAGCTCCTTT
CCGGGACTTTCGCTTTCCCCCTCCCTATTGCCACGGCGGAACTCATCGCCGCCTGCCTTGCCCGCTGCTG
GACAGGGGCTCGGCTGTTGGGCACTGACAATTCCGTGGTGTTGTCGGGGAAATCATCGTCCTTTCCTTGG
CTGCTCGCCTGTGTTGCCACCTGGATTCTGCGCGGGACGTCCTTCTGCTACGTCCCTTCGGCCCTCAATC
CAGCGGACCTTCCTTCCCGCGGCCTGCTGCCGGCTCTGCGGCCTCTTCCGCGTCTTCGCCTTCGCCCTCA
GACGAGTCGGATCTCCCTTTGGGCCGCCTCCCCGCATCGATACCGTCGACCTCGATCGAGACCTAGAAAA
ACATGGAGCAATCACAAGTAGCAATACAGCAGCTACCAATGCTGATTGTGCCTGGCTAGAAGCACAAGAG
GAGGAGGAGGTGGGTTTTCCAGTCACACCTCAGGTACCTTTAAGACCAATGACTTACAAGGCAGCTGTAG
ATCTTAGCCACTTTTTAAAAGAAAAGGGGGGACTGGAAGGGCTAATTCACTCCCAACGAAGACAAGATAT
CCTTGATCTGTGGATCTACCACACACAAGGCTACTTCCCTGATTGGCAGAACTACACACCAGGGCCAGGG
ATCAGATATCCACTGACCTTTGGATGGTGCTACAAGCTAGTACCAGTTGAGCAAGAGAAGGTAGAAGAAG
CCAATGAAGGAGAGAACACCCGCTTGTTACACCCTGTGAGCCTGCATGGGATGGATGACCCGGAGAGAGA
AGTATTAGAGTGGAGGTTTGACAGCCGCCTAGCATTTCATCACATGGCCCGAGAGCTGCATCCGGACTGT
ACTGGGTCTCTCTGGTTAGACCAGATCTGAGCCTGGGAGCTCTCTGGCTAACTAGGGAACCCACTGCTTA
AGCCTCAATAAAGCTTGCCTTGAGTGCTTCAAGTAGTGTGTGCCCGTCTGTTGTGTGACTCTGGTAACTA
GAGATCCCTCAGACCCTTTTAGTCAGTGTGGAAAATCTCTAGCAGCATGTGAGCAAAAGGCCAGCAAAAG
GCCAGGAACCGTAAAAAGGCCGCGTTGCTGGCGTTTTTCCATAGGCTCCGCCCCCCTGACGAGCATCACA
AAAATCGACGCTCAAGTCAGAGGTGGCGAAACCCGACAGGACTATAAAGATACCAGGCGTTTCCCCCTGG
AAGCTCCCTCGTGCGCTCTCCTGTTCCGACCCTGCCGCTTACCGGATACCTGTCCGCCTTTCTCCCTTCG
GGAAGCGTGGCGCTTTCTCATAGCTCACGCTGTAGGTATCTCAGTTCGGTGTAGGTCGTTCGCTCCAAGC
TGGGCTGTGTGCACGAACCCCCCGTTCAGCCCGACCGCTGCGCCTTATCCGGTAACTATCGTCTTGAGTC
CAACCCGGTAAGACACGACTTATCGCCACTGGCAGCAGCCACTGGTAACAGGATTAGCAGAGCGAGGTAT
GTAGGCGGTGCTACAGAGTTCTTGAAGTGGTGGCCTAACTACGGCTACACTAGAAGAACAGTATTTGGTA
TCTGCGCTCTGCTGAAGCCAGTTACCTTCGGAAAAAGAGTTGGTAGCTCTTGATCCGGCAAACAAACCAC
CGCTGGTAGCGGTGGTTTTTTTGTTTGCAAGCAGCAGATTACGCGCAGAAAAAAAGGATCTCAAGAAGAT
CCTTTGATCTTTTCTACGGGGTCTGACGCTCAGTGGAACGAAAACTCACGTTAAGGGATTTTGGTCATGA
GATTATCAAAAAGGATCTTCACCTAGATCCTTTTAAATTAAAAATGAAGTTTTAAATCAATCTAAAGTAT
ATATGAGTAAACTTGGTCTGACAGTTACCAATGCTTAATCAGTGAGGCACCTATCTCAGCGATCTGTCTA
TTTCGTTCATCCATAGTTGCCTGACTCCCCGTCGTGTAGATAACTACGATACGGGAGGGCTTACCATCTG
GCCCCAGTGCTGCAATGATACCGCGAGACCCACGCTCACCGGCTCCAGATTTATCAGCAATAAACCAGCC
AGCCGGAAGGGCCGAGCGCAGAAGTGGTCCTGCAACTTTATCCGCCTCCATCCAGTCTATTAATTGTTGC
CGGGAAGCTAGAGTAAGTAGTTCGCCAGTTAATAGTTTGCGCAACGTTGTTGCCATTGCTACAGGCATCG
TGGTGTCACGCTCGTCGTTTGGTATGGCTTCATTCAGCTCCGGTTCCCAACGATCAAGGCGAGTTACATG
ATCCCCCATGTTGTGCAAAAAAGCGGTTAGCTCCTTCGGTCCTCCGATCGTTGTCAGAAGTAAGTTGGCC
GCAGTGTTATCACTCATGGTTATGGCAGCACTGCATAATTCTCTTACTGTCATGCCATCCGTAAGATGCT
TTTCTGTGACTGGTGAGTACTCAACCAAGTCATTCTGAGAATAGTGTATGCGGCGACCGAGTTGCTCTTG
CCCGGCGTCAATACGGGATAATACCGCGCCACATAGCAGAACTTTAAAAGTGCTCATCATTGGAAAACGT
TCTTCGGGGCGAAAACTCTCAAGGATCTTACCGCTGTTGAGATCCAGTTCGATGTAACCCACTCGTGCAC
CCAACTGATCTTCAGCATCTTTTACTTTCACCAGCGTTTCTGGGTGAGCAAAAACAGGAAGGCAAAATGC
CGCAAAAAAGGGAATAAGGGCGACACGGAAATGTTGAATACTCATACTCTTCCTTTTTCAATATTATTGA
AGCATTTATCAGGGTTATTGTCTCATGAGCGGATACATATTTGAATGTATTTAGAAAAATAAACAAATAG
GGGTTCCGCGCACATTTCCCCGAAAAGTGCCACCTGACGTCGACGGATCGGGAGATCTCCCGATCCCCTA
TGGTGCACTCTCAGTACAATCTGCTCTGATGCCGCATAGTTAAGCCAGTATCTGCTCCCTGCTTGTGTGT
TGGAGGTCGCTGAGTAGTGCGCGAGCAAAATTTAAGCTACAACAAGGCAAGGCTTGACCGACAATTGCAT
GAAGAATCTGCTTAGGGTTAGGCGTTTTGCGCTGCTTCGCGATGTACGGGCCAGATATACGCGTTGACAT
TGATTATTGACTAGTTATTAATAGTAATCAATTACGGGGTCATTAGTTCATAGCCCATATATGGAGTTCC
GCGTTACATAACTTACGGTAAATGGCCCGCCTGGCTGACCGCCCAACGACCCCCGCCCATTGACGTCAAT
AATGACGTATGTTCCCATAGTAACGCCAATAGGGACTTTCCATTGACGTCAATGGGTGGAGTATTTACGG
TAAACTGCCCACTTGGCAGTACATCAAGTGTATCATATGCCAAGTACGCCCCCTATTGACGTCAATGACG
GTAAATGGCCCGCCTGGCATTATGCCCAGTACATGACCT
